Addgene plasmid #70552: R777-E268 Hs.RASSF8-nostop
Purpose: Gateway ORF clone of human RASSF8 [NM_007211.4] without stop codon (for C-terminal fusions)
Depositing lab: Dominic Esposito. Depositing organization: National Cancer Institute (NCI).
Backbone
  Vector backbone: pDonor-255
  Backbone size w/o insert (bp): 2693
  Vector type: Gateway Entry Clone
Growth in bacteria
  Bacterial resistance: Spectinomycin, 50 μg/mL
  Growth temperature: 37°C
  Growth strain: DH10B
  Copy number: High Copy
Gene/Insert
  Gene/Insert name: RASSF8
  Species: H. sapiens (human)
  Insert size (bp): 1176
  GenBank ID: NM_007211.4
  Entrez Gene: RASSF8 (a.k.a. C12orf2, HOJ1)
  Cloning method: Gateway Cloning
  Sequencing primers: 5′ M13F 23-mer (5'-CCCAGTCACGACGTTGTAAAACG); 3′ attLR 23-mer (5'-TAACATCAGAGATTTTGAGACAC)
Terms and licenses: Academic/Nonprofit Terms; Industry Terms: Not Available to Industry
How to cite: R777-E268 Hs.RASSF8-nostop was a gift from Dominic Esposito (Addgene plasmid # 70552 ; http://n2t.net/addgene:70552 ; RRID:Addgene_70552)
