[The description below was written by a language model from this plasmid's Addgene catalogue record and pLannotate feature annotations shown in this document.]
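Description:
R777-E268 Hs.RASSF8-nostop is a Gateway entry clone carrying the human RASSF8 open reading frame (based on the NM_007211.4 reference transcript) in the pDonor-255 backbone. It is a small bacterial plasmid of about 3.9 kb, propagated in E. coli at high copy from a ColE1/pUC-type origin and selected with spectinomycin through an aadA (SmR) aminoglycoside adenylyltransferase gene. That gene appears to be driven by a class 1 integron Pc promoter remnant lying upstream, next to a short gentamicin-resistance gene fragment. The annotation also picks up small lacZα and lacI fragments, which are backbone remnants rather than functional genes. The rrnB T1 and T2 terminators help insulate the cloning region from read-through transcription.

The insert, catalogued as 1,176 bp, sits between two attL recombination sites. The automated annotation labels the upstream site as attL3 and the downstream one as a partial attL2. The record does not otherwise specify the att site identities, so the upstream label may simply reflect the similarity among attL variants. The plasmid has no promoter for expressing RASSF8, as is normal for an entry clone. The ORF is instead meant to be moved by an LR Clonase reaction into a destination vector that supplies the promoter, tags and host-specific elements. Because the native stop codon has been omitted, translation can continue through the downstream att site into a vector-encoded sequence. This makes the clone suitable for building C-terminal fusions such as epitope tags or fluorescent proteins. RASSF8 (also known as C12orf2 or HOJ1) is a Ras association domain family member.
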