Features (pLannotate 1.2.2; 11 found; start..end, strand, type, name):
     18..54      -  CDS            lacZα (fragment): LacZα fragment of β-galactosidase; lacZ fragment
     85..180     +  protein_bind   attL3: mutant version of attL; recombination site for the Gateway® LR reaction LR Clonase™
    186..1322    +  CDS            RASSF8 (fragment): RASF8_HUMAN - Also known as C12orf2. Experimental evidence at protein level: Swiss-Prot protein existence level 1. From Homo sapiens (Human).
   1366..1459    -  protein_bind   attL2 (fragment): mutant version of attL; recombination site for the Gateway® LR reaction LR Clonase™
   1574..1597    +  promoter       Pc promoter (fragment): intI1 (promoter lies within the coding sequence); class 1 integron promoter
   1773..1829    +  CDS            GmR (fragment): gentamycin acetyltransferase; aacC1; confers resistance to gentamycin
   1836..2627    +  CDS            SmR: aminoglycoside adenylyltransferase (Murphy, 1985); aadA; confers resistance to spectinomycin and streptomycin
   2720..3308    +  rep_origin     ori: high-copy-number ColE1/pMB1/pBR322/pUC origin of replication
   3491..3583    +  CDS            lacI (fragment): lac repressor; lacI; The lac repressor binds to the lac operator to inhibit transcription in E. coli. This inhibition can be relieved by adding lactose or isopropyl-β-D-thiogalactopyranoside (IPTG).
   3638..3665    -  terminator     rrnB T2 terminator: transcription terminator T2 from the E. coli rrnB gene
   3797..3840    +  terminator     rrnB T1 terminator: Escherichia coli rrnB; transcription terminator T1 from the E. coli rrnB gene
>Addgene plasmid #70552 | R777-E268 Hs.RASSF8-nostop | depositor full sequence | sequence record 126001 | Full Sequence
TTAACGCTAGCATGGATGTTTTCCCAGTCACGACGTTGTAAAACGACGGCCAGTCTTAAAATTCGAGCTC
GGTCCGAGGATCCGAAATAATGATTTTATTTTGACTGATAGTGACCTGTTCGTTGCAACAAATTGATAAG
CAATGCTTTTTTATAATGCCAACTTTGTACAAAAAAGTTGGCACCATGGAACTTAAAGTATGGGTGGATG
GAGTTCAGAGGATTGTTTGTGGAGTCACTGAAGTCACAACTTGCCAGGAGGTTGTCATAGCCTTAGCTCA
AGCAATAGGTCGAACTGGAAGGTACACCCTTATAGAGAAATGGAGAGATACTGAAAGACACTTAGCACCT
CATGAAAATCCTATCATATCCTTAAACAAATGGGGGCAGTATGCTAGTGATGTGCAGCTCATTCTACGAC
GAACTGGGCCGTCTCTCAGTGAGCGACCCACTTCAGACAGTGTGGCTCGAATTCCTGAAAGAACTTTATA
CAGGCAGAGTCTGCCCCCCTTAGCTAAACTGAGGCCTCAGATTGACAAATCAATCAAAAGGAGGGAACCG
AAAAGGAAATCACTGACATTTACAGGAGGTGCCAAAGGATTAATGGACATTTTTGGAAAAGGTAAAGAAA
CTGAGTTTAAGCAAAAGGTGCTGAATAACTGCAAAACAACAGCAGATGAGTTGAAGAAGCTAATCCGTCT
GCAGACAGAGAAGCTTCAATCCATTGAGAAACAGCTGGAATCTAATGAAATAGAAATAAGATTTTGGGAG
CAAAAGTATAATTCCAACCTTGAAGAGGAAATTGTCCGTCTAGAGCAAAAGATCAAAAGAAACGATGTAG
AAATTGAGGAGGAAGAATTCTGGGAAAATGAATTACAGATTGAACAGGAAAATGAAAAACAGCTGAAGGA
TCAACTTCAAGAAATAAGACAGAAAATAACAGAATGTGAAAACAAATTAAAGGACTATTTGGCACAGATC
CGGACTATGGAAAGTGGTCTTGAAGCAGAAAAATTGCAACGGGAAGTTCAAGAGGCACAGGTCAATGAGG
AAGAGGTTAAAGGAAAGATCGGTAAGGTCAAAGGGGAGATTGACATTCAAGGCCAGCAGAGTCTGAGGTT
GGAAAATGGCATCAAAGCTGTGGAAAGATCTCTTGGACAAGCCACCAAACGCTTACAGGACAAAGAACAG
GAACTGGAGCAGTTGACTAAGGAGTTGCGGCAAGTCAATCTCCAGCAGTTCATCCAGCAGACAGGGACAA
AAGTTACCGTTTTGCCAGCGGAGCCCATTGAAATAGAGGCCTCACATGCAGACATTGAAAGGGGGATCAT
CATTCTTTCTGATAAGCAGGAGTGTAAAGATTCAACTTTCTTGTACAAAGTTGGCATTATAGGAAAGCAT
TGCTTATCAATTTGTTGCAACGAACAGGTCACTATCAGTCAAAATAAAATCATTATTTGCATGCAAGCTT
AGATCCTCTAGACCAGCCAGGACAGAAATGCCTCGACTTCGCTGCTACCCAAGGTTGCCGGGTGACGCAC
ACCGTGGAAACGGATGAAGGCACGAACCCAGTGGACATAAGCCTGTTCGGTTCGTAAGCTGTAATGCAAG
TAGCGTATGCGCTCACGCAACTGGTCCAGAACCTTGACCGAACGCAGCGGTGGTAACGGCGCAGTGGCGG
TTTTCATGGCTTGTTATGACTGTTTTTTTGGGGTACAGTCTATGCCTCGGGCATCCAAGCAGCAAGCGCG
TTACGCCGTGGGTCGATGTTTGATGTTATGGAGCAGCAACGATGTTACGCAGCAGGGCAGTCGCCCTAAA
ACAAAGTTAAACATTATGAGGGAAGCGGTGATCGCCGAAGTATCGACTCAACTATCAGAGGTAGTTGGCG
TCATCGAGCGCCATCTCGAACCGACGTTGCTGGCCGTACATTTGTACGGCTCCGCAGTGGATGGCGGCCT
GAAGCCACACAGTGATATTGATTTGCTGGTTACGGTGACCGTAAGGCTTGATGAAACAACGCGGCGAGCT
TTGATCAACGACCTTTTGGAAACTTCGGCTTCCCCTGGAGAGAGCGAGATTCTCCGCGCTGTAGAAGTCA
CCATTGTTGTGCACGACGACATCATTCCGTGGCGTTATCCAGCTAAGCGCGAACTGCAATTTGGAGAATG
GCAGCGCAATGACATTCTTGCAGGTATCTTCGAGCCAGCCACGATCGACATTGATCTGGCTATCTTGCTG
ACAAAAGCAAGAGAACATAGCGTTGCCTTGGTAGGTCCAGCGGCGGAGGAACTCTTTGATCCGGTTCCTG
AACAGGATCTATTTGAGGCGCTAAATGAAACCTTAACGCTATGGAACTCGCCGCCCGACTGGGCTGGCGA
TGAGCGAAATGTAGTGCTTACGTTGTCCCGCATTTGGTACAGCGCAGTAACCGGCAAAATCGCGCCGAAG
GATGTCGCTGCCGACTGGGCAATGGAGCGCCTGCCGGCCCAGTATCAGCCCGTCATACTTGAAGCTAGAC
AGGCTTATCTTGGACAAGAAGAAGATCGCTTGGCCTCGCGCGCAGATCAGTTGGAAGAATTTGTCCACTA
CGTGAAAGGCGAGATCACCAAGGTAGTCGGCAAATAACCCTCGAGCCACCCATGACCAAAATCCCTTAAC
GTGAGTTACGCGTCGTTCCACTGAGCGTCAGACCCCGTAGAAAAGATCAAAGGATCTTCTTGAGATCCTT
TTTTTCTGCGCGTAATCTGCTGCTTGCAAACAAAAAAACCACCGCTACCAGCGGTGGTTTGTTTGCCGGA
TCAAGAGCTACCAACTCTTTTTCCGAAGGTAACTGGCTTCAGCAGAGCGCAGATACCAAATACTGTCCTT
CTAGTGTAGCCGTAGTTAGGCCACCACTTCAAGAACTCTGTAGCACCGCCTACATACCTCGCTCTGCTAA
TCCTGTTACCAGTGGCTGCTGCCAGTGGCGATAAGTCGTGTCTTACCGGGTTGGACTCAAGACGATAGTT
ACCGGATAAGGCGCAGCGGTCGGGCTGAACGGGGGGTTCGTGCACACAGCCCAGCTTGGAGCGAACGACC
TACACCGAACTGAGATACCTACAGCGTGAGCATTGAGAAAGCGCCACGCTTCCCGAAGGGAGAAAGGCGG
ACAGGTATCCGGTAAGCGGCAGGGTCGGAACAGGAGAGCGCACGAGGGAGCTTCCAGGGGGAAACGCCTG
GTATCTTTATAGTCCTGTCGGGTTTCGCCACCTCTGACTTGAGCGTCGATTTTTGTGATGCTCGTCAGGG
GGGCGGAGCCTATGGAAAAACGCCAGCAACGCGGCCTTTTTACGGTTCCTGGCCTTTTGCTGGCCTTTTG
CTCACATGTTCTTTCCTGCGTTATCCCCTGATTCTGTGGATAACCGTATTACCGCCTTTGAGTGAGCTGA
TACCGCTCGCCGCAGCCGAACGACCGAGCGCAGCGAGTCAGTGAGCGAGGAAGCGGAAGAGCGCCCAATA
CGCAAACCGCCTCTCCCCGCGCGTTGGCCGATTCATTAATGCAGCTGGCACGACAGGTTTCCCGACTGGA
AAGCGGGCAGTGAGCGCAACGCAATTAATACGCGTACCGCTAGCCAGGAAGAGTTTGTAGAAACGCAAAA
AGGCCATCCGTCAGGATGGCCTTCTGCTTAGTTTGATGCCTGGCAGTTTATGGCGGGCGTCCTGCCCGCC
ACCCTCCGGGCCGTTGCTTCACAACGTTCAAATCCGCTCCCGGCGGATTTGTCCTACTCAGGAGAGCGTT
CACCGACAAACAACAGATAAAACGAAAGGCCCAGTCTTCCGACTGAGCCTTTCGTTTTATTTGATGCCTG
GCAGTTCCCTACTCTCGCG
