>Addgene plasmid #70552 | R777-E268 Hs.RASSF8-nostop | addgene partial sequence | sequence record 130572 | pCR8_R1 5'-cgaaccgaacaggcttatgt-3'
CGGTGTGCGTCACCCGGCAACCTTGGGTAGCAGCGAAGTCGAGGCATTTCTGTCCTGGCTGGTCTAGAGG
ATCTAAGCTTGCATGCAAATAATGATTTTATTTTGACTGATAGTGACCTGTTCGTTGCAACAAATTGATA
AGCAATGCTTTCCTATAATGCCAACTTTGTACAAGAAAGTTGAATCTTTACACTCCTGCTTATCAGAAAG
AATGATGATCCCCCTTTCAATGTCTGCATGTGAGGCCTCTATTTCAATGGGCTCCGCTGGCAAAACGGTA
ACTTTTGTCCCTGTCTGCTGGATGAACTGCTGGAGATTGACTTGCCGCAACTCCTTAGTCAACTGCTCCA
GTTCCTGTTCTTTGTCCTGTAAGCGTTTGGTGGCTTGTCCAAGAGATCTTTCCACAGCTTTGATGCCATT
TTCCAACCTCAGACTCTGCTGGCCTTGAATGTCAATCTCCCCTTTGACCTTACCGATCTTTCCTTTAACC
TCTTCCTCATTGACCTGTGCCTCTTGAACTTCCCGTTGCAATTTTTCTGCTTCAAGACCACTTTCCATAG
TCCGGATCTGTGCCAAATAGTCCTTTAATTTGTTTTCACATTCTGTTATTTTCTGTCTTATTTCTTGAAG
TTGATCCTTCAGCTGTTTTTCATTTTCCTGTTCAATCTGTAATTCATTTTCCCAGAATTCTTCCTCCTCA
ATTTCTACATCGTTTCTTTTGATCTTTTGCTCTAGACGGACAATTTCCTCTTCAAGGTTGGAATTATACT
TTTGCTCCCAAAATCTTATTTCTATTTCATTAGATTCCAGCTGTTTCTCAATGGATTGAAGCTTCTCTGT
CTGCAGACGGATTAGCTTCTTCAACTCATCTGCTGTTGTTTTGCAGTTATTCAGCACCTTTTGCTTAAAC
TCAGTTTCTTTACCTTTTCCAAAAATGTCCATTAATCCTTTGGCACCTCCTGTAAATGTCAGTGATTTCC
TTTTCGGTTCCCTC
